Addgene plasmid #123479: pMK-PpsbA
Purpose: MoChlo kit
Depositing lab: Scott Lenaghan & C. Neal Stewart. Depositing organization: University of Tennessee Institute of Agriculture. Publication: MoChlo: A versatile modular cloning toolbox for chloroplast biotechnology. Occhialini A, Piatek A, Pfotenhauer AC, Frazier TP, Stewart CN, Lenaghan S. Plant Physiol. 2019 Jan 24. pii: pp.18.01220. doi: 10.1104/pp.18.01220. PubMed 30679266.
Backbone
  Vector backbone: pMK-RQ
  Vector type: Synthetic Biology
Growth in bacteria
  Bacterial resistance: Kanamycin, 50 μg/mL
  Growth temperature: 37°C
  Growth strain: Top10
  Copy number: High Copy
Gene/Insert
  Gene/Insert name: PpsbA
  Cloning method: Restriction Enzyme; 5′ cloning site Unknown (unknown if destroyed)
Terms and licenses: Academic/Nonprofit Terms; Industry Terms: Not Available to Industry
Depositor comments: All inserts have been produced by gene synthesis and cloned in the indicated backbone vector. The insert is a chloroplast promoter designed for Golden-Gate cloning. The Original Material was developed in the performance of research that was funded by Grant Nos. ARPA-E: DE-AR000660 & DARPA: D17AC00016.
How to cite: pMK-PpsbA was a gift from Scott Lenaghan & C. Neal Stewart (Addgene plasmid # 123479 ; http://n2t.net/addgene:123479 ; RRID:Addgene_123479)
