[The description below was written by a language model from this plasmid's Addgene catalogue record and pLannotate feature annotations shown in this document.]
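Description:
pMK-PpsbA is a small (about 2.4 kb) part-donor plasmid from the MoChlo kit, a modular cloning toolbox for chloroplast biotechnology. It is built on the pMK-RQ backbone, a gene-synthesis carrier vector, and is catalogued as a synthetic biology construct. In E. coli it is maintained at high copy number from a ColE1/pUC-type origin and selected with kanamycin. The resistance gene is an aminoglycoside phosphotransferase (NeoR/KanR) coding sequence driven by the bla (AmpR) promoter.

The insert, PpsbA, is described by the depositor as a chloroplast promoter produced by gene synthesis and designed for Golden Gate cloning. The name points to the promoter of the plastid psbA gene, but the record does not state the source species, the length of the part, or which type IIS enzyme sites and overhangs flank it. The automated annotation does not label the promoter itself. It presumably lies in the unannotated stretch downstream of the T7 promoter, between that feature and the replication origin region.

The other annotated features are backbone remnants: a partial M13 origin, a lacZα fragment, a T7 promoter, and very short matches to lacI and the RSF origin, which are unlikely to be functional. The plasmid is not an expression vector in its own right. It serves as a storage and donor module from which the promoter can be excised and assembled with other kit parts, presumably to build transgene cassettes and chloroplast transformation vectors.
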