Features (pLannotate 1.2.2; 8 found; start..end, strand, type, name):
      3..134     -  rep_origin     M13 ori (fragment): M13 bacteriophage origin of replication; arrow indicates direction of (+) strand synthesis
    155..311     -  CDS            lacZα (fragment): LacZα fragment of β-galactosidase; lacZ fragment
    320..338     +  promoter       T7 promoter: promoter for bacteriophage T7 RNA polymerase
    484..531     -  CDS            lacI (fragment): lac repressor; lacI; The lac repressor binds to the lac operator to inhibit transcription in E. coli. This inhibition can be relieved by adding lactose or isopropyl-β-D-thiogalactopyranoside (IPTG).
    568..608     -  rep_origin     RSF ori (fragment): Plasmids containing the RSF 1030 origin of replication can be propagated in E. coli cells that contain additional plasmids with compatible origins.
    686..1274    -  rep_origin     ori: high-copy-number ColE1/pMB1/pBR322/pUC origin of replication
   1448..2242    -  CDS            NeoR/KanR: aminoglycoside phosphotransferase confers resistance to neomycin, kanamycin, and G418 (Geneticin®)
   2243..2347    -  promoter       AmpR promoter: bla
>Addgene plasmid #123479 | pMK-PpsbA | addgene full sequence | sequence record 247676 | Addgene NGS Result
CTAAATTGTAAGCGTTAATATTTTGTTAAAATTCGCGTTAAATTTTTGTTAAATCAGCTCATTTTTTAAC
CAATAGGCCGAAATCGGCAAAATCCCTTATAAATCAAAAGAATAGACCGAGATAGGGTTGAGTGGCCGCT
ACAGGGCGCTCCCATTCGCCATTCAGGCTGCGCAACTGTTGGGAAGGGCGTTTCGGTGCGGGCCTCTTCG
CTATTACGCCAGCTGGCGAAAGGGGGATGTGCTGCAAGGCGATTAAGTTGGGTAACGCCAGGGTTTTCCC
AGTCACGACGTTGTAAAACGACGGCCAGTGAGCGCGACGTAATACGACTCACTATAGGGCGAATTGAAGG
AAGGCCGTCAAGGCCGCATCAACGAGCTCGGTCTCAGGAGGATCTACATACACCTTGGTTGACACGAGTA
TATAAGTCATGTTATACTGTTGTACTTGAGACCGGTACCCTCTGGGCCTCATGGGCCTTCCTTTCACTGC
CCGCTTTCCAGTCGGGAAACCTGTCGTGCCAGCTGCATTAACATGGTCATAGCTGTTTCCTTGCGTATTG
GGCGCTCTCCGCTTCCTCGCTCACTGACTCGCTGCGCTCGGTCGTTCGGGTAAAGCCTGGGGTGCCTAAT
GAGCAAAAGGCCAGCAAAAGGCCAGGAACCGTAAAAAGGCCGCGTTGCTGGCGTTTTTCCATAGGCTCCG
CCCCCCTGACGAGCATCACAAAAATCGACGCTCAAGTCAGAGGTGGCGAAACCCGACAGGACTATAAAGA
TACCAGGCGTTTCCCCCTGGAAGCTCCCTCGTGCGCTCTCCTGTTCCGACCCTGCCGCTTACCGGATACC
TGTCCGCCTTTCTCCCTTCGGGAAGCGTGGCGCTTTCTCATAGCTCACGCTGTAGGTATCTCAGTTCGGT
GTAGGTCGTTCGCTCCAAGCTGGGCTGTGTGCACGAACCCCCCGTTCAGCCCGACCGCTGCGCCTTATCC
GGTAACTATCGTCTTGAGTCCAACCCGGTAAGACACGACTTATCGCCACTGGCAGCAGCCACTGGTAACA
GGATTAGCAGAGCGAGGTATGTAGGCGGTGCTACAGAGTTCTTGAAGTGGTGGCCTAACTACGGCTACAC
TAGAAGAACAGTATTTGGTATCTGCGCTCTGCTGAAGCCAGTTACCTTCGGAAAAAGAGTTGGTAGCTCT
TGATCCGGCAAACAAACCACCGCTGGTAGCGGTGGTTTTTTTGTTTGCAAGCAGCAGATTACGCGCAGAA
AAAAAGGATCTCAAGAAGATCCTTTGATCTTTTCTACGGGGTCTGACGCTCAGTGGAACGAAAACTCACG
TTAAGGGATTTTGGTCATGAGATTATCAAAAAGGATCTTCACCTAGATCCTTTTAAATTAAAAATGAAGT
TTTAAATCAATCTAAAGTATATATGAGTAAACTTGGTCTGACAGTTATTAGAAAAATTCATCCAGCAGAC
GATAAAACGCAATACGCTGGCTATCCGGTGCCGCAATGCCATACAGCACCAGAAAACGATCCGCCCATTC
GCCGCCCAGTTCTTCCGCAATATCACGGGTGGCCAGCGCAATATCCTGATAACGATCCGCCACGCCCAGA
CGGCCGCAATCAATAAAGCCGCTAAAACGGCCATTTTCCACCATAATGTTCGGCAGGCACGCATCACCAT
GGGTCACCACCAGATCTTCGCCATCCGGCATGCTCGCTTTCAGACGCGCAAACAGCTCTGCCGGTGCCAG
GCCCTGATGTTCTTCATCCAGATCATCCTGATCCACCAGGCCCGCTTCCATACGGGTACGCGCACGTTCA
ATACGATGTTTCGCCTGATGATCAAACGGACAGGTCGCCGGGTCCAGGGTATGCAGACGACGCATGGCAT
CCGCCATAATGCTCACTTTTTCTGCCGGCGCCAGATGGCTAGACAGCAGATCCTGACCCGGCACTTCGCC
CAGCAGCAGCCAATCACGGCCCGCTTCGGTCACCACATCCAGCACCGCCGCACACGGAACACCGGTGGTG
GCCAGCCAGCTCAGACGCGCCGCTTCATCCTGCAGCTCGTTCAGCGCACCGCTCAGATCGGTTTTCACAA
ACAGCACCGGACGACCCTGCGCGCTCAGACGAAACACCGCCGCATCAGAGCAGCCAATGGTCTGCTGCGC
CCAATCATAGCCAAACAGACGTTCCACCCACGCTGCCGGGCTACCCGCATGCAGGCCATCCTGTTCAATC
ATACTCTTCCTTTTTCAATATTATTGAAGCATTTATCAGGGTTATTGTCTCATGAGCGGATACATATTTG
AATGTATTTAGAAAAATAAACAAATAGGGGTTCCGCGCACATTTCCCCGAAAAGTGCCAC
