>Addgene plasmid #123479 | pMK-PpsbA | depositor partial sequence | sequence record 235581 | PpsbA
GATCTACATACACCTTGGTTGACACGAGTATATAAGTCATGTTATACTGTTG
